Addgene plasmid #156745: pD649-HAsp-CADM3-Fc(DAPA)-AviTag-6xHis
Purpose: Mammalian expression of cell-surface protein extracellular domain fused to Fc(DAPA)-Avi-6xHis. Protein is secreted from cells.
Depositing lab: Chris Garcia. Depositing organization: Stanford University. Publication: A Human IgSF Cell-Surface Interactome Reveals a Complex Network of Protein-Protein Interactions. Wojtowicz WM, Vielmetter J, Fernandes RA, Siepe DH, Eastman CL, Chisholm GB, Cox S, Klock H, Anderson PW, Rue SM, Miller JJ, Glaser SM, Bragstad ML, Vance J, Lam AW, Lesley SA, Zinn K, Garcia KC. Cell. 2020 Aug 20;182(4):1027-1043.e17. doi: 10.1016/j.cell.2020.07.025. PubMed 32822567.
Backbone
  Vector backbone: pD649
  Backbone size w/o insert (bp): 6106
  Vector type: Mammalian Expression
Growth in bacteria
  Bacterial resistance: Ampicillin, 100 μg/mL
  Growth temperature: 37°C
  Growth strain: DH5alpha
  Copy number: High Copy
Gene/Insert
  Gene/Insert name: CADM3
  Species: H. sapiens (human)
  Insert size (bp): 918
  Mutation: Fc region of human IgG contains D265A and P329A mutations (DAPA)
  Entrez Gene: CADM3 (a.k.a. BIgR, IGSF4B, NECL1, Necl-1, TSLL1, synCAM3)
  Promoter: CMV/SP6
  Tag / fusion protein: Fc(DAPA)-AviTag-6xHis (C terminal on backbone)
  Cloning method: Restriction Enzyme; 5′ cloning site GCGGCCGC (not destroyed); 3′ cloning site GGCGCGCC (not destroyed)
  Sequencing primers: 5′ ATTTAGGTGACACTATAG; 3′ CACGTACCAGTTGAACTTCACC
Resource information
  A portion of this plasmid was derived from a plasmid made by: synthesis by ThermoFisher
Terms and licenses: Academic/Nonprofit Terms; Industry Terms: Not Available to Industry
Depositor comments: Some plasmids in this collection may have an IS4-like element ISVsa5 family transposase upstream of the CMV promoter.
How to cite: pD649-HAsp-CADM3-Fc(DAPA)-AviTag-6xHis was a gift from Chris Garcia (Addgene plasmid # 156745 ; http://n2t.net/addgene:156745 ; RRID:Addgene_156745)
