[The description below was written by a language model from this plasmid's Addgene catalogue record and pLannotate feature annotations shown in this document.]
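Description:
pD649-HAsp-CADM3-Fc(DAPA)-AviTag-6xHis is a mammalian expression plasmid built on the pD649 backbone for producing a secreted, Fc-fused form of the extracellular domain of human CADM3 (also called NECL1, SynCAM3 or IGSF4B), an immunoglobulin-superfamily cell adhesion molecule. It is maintained in E. coli at high copy through a ColE1/pUC-type origin and selected with ampicillin via a full-length β-lactamase gene. The annotated 7,024 nt sequence also carries an SV40 early promoter/EM7 promoter unit driving a puromycin N-acetyltransferase gene with an SV40 polyadenylation signal, which would in principle permit puromycin selection in mammalian cells. Short fragments of KanR, lacZα, ble and the f1 origin appear to be non-functional backbone remnants.

The expression cassette uses the CMV enhancer and immediate-early promoter followed by a partial CMV intron A, with an SP6 promoter just upstream of the coding region. The plasmid name indicates an HA-derived signal peptide, although the automated annotation labels this leader as a fragment of a mouse immunoglobulin heavy-chain signal sequence. The CADM3 ectodomain follows, flanked by intact cloning sites. The annotation tool matched it to the mouse orthologue, but the catalogue records the insert as human. It is fused in frame to a human IgG1 Fc carrying the D265A and P329A (DAPA) substitutions, which are commonly used to reduce Fc effector binding. According to the record, the Fc is followed by an AviTag for site-specific biotinylation and a 6xHis tag for affinity purification, though neither is annotated separately in the table. A bGH polyadenylation signal ends the transcript. The plasmid belongs to a collection made to screen human IgSF cell-surface protein interactions, and the depositor notes that some members may carry a transposase insertion upstream of the CMV promoter.
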