Features (pLannotate 1.2.2; 21 found; start..end, strand, type, name):
    119..143     -  CDS            KanR (fragment): aminoglycoside phosphotransferase; aph(3')-Ia; confers resistance to kanamycin
    254..842     +  rep_origin     ori: high-copy-number ColE1/pMB1/pBR322/pUC origin of replication
   1067..1084    +  terminator     rrnB T2 terminator (fragment): transcription terminator T2 from the E. coli rrnB gene
   1109..1128    -  CDS            lacZα (fragment): LacZα fragment of β-galactosidase; lacZ fragment
   1584..1600    +  protein_bind   lac operator: The lac repressor binds to the lac operator to inhibit transcription in E. coli. This inhibition can be relieved by adding lactose or isopropyl-β-D-thiogalactopyranoside (IPTG). lac repressor encoded by lacI
   1843..2146    +  enhancer       CMV enhancer: human cytomegalovirus immediate early enhancer
   2147..2350    +  promoter       CMV promoter: human cytomegalovirus (CMV) immediate early promoter
   2486..2529    +  intron         CMV intron (fragment): modified intron A from human cytomegalovirus
   2581..2599    +  promoter       SP6 promoter: promoter for bacteriophage SP6 RNA polymerase
   2603..2640    +  CDS            IgH signal sequence (fragment): signal sequence from the mouse immunoglobulin heavy chain variable region
   2674..3681    +  CDS            Cadm3 (fragment): CADM3_MOUSE - Also known as Igsf4b, Necl1, Syncam3, Tsll1. Experimental evidence at protein level: Swiss-Prot protein existence level 1. Involved in the cell-cell adhesion. Has both calcium- independent homophilic cell-cell adhesion activity and calcium- independent heterophilic cell-cell adhesion activity with IGSF4, NECTIN1 and NECTIN3. Interaction with EPB41L1 may regulate structure or function of cell-cell junctions. From Mus musculus (Mouse).
   3682..4359    +  CDS            IGHG1 (fragment): IGHG1_HUMAN - Experimental evidence at protein level: Swiss-Prot protein existence level 1. Constant region of immunoglobulin heavy chains. Immunoglobulins, also known as antibodies, are membrane-bound or secreted glycoproteins produced by B lymphocytes. In the recognition phase of humoral immunity, the membrane-bound immunoglobulins serve as receptors which, upon binding of a specific antigen, trigger the clonal expansion and differentiation of B lymphocytes into immunoglobulins- secreting plasma cells. Secreted immunoglobulins mediate the effector phase of humoral immunity, which results in
   4574..4685    +  polyA_signal   bGH poly(A) signal: bovine growth hormone polyadenylation signal
   4686..4794    +  rep_origin     f1 ori (fragment): f1 bacteriophage origin of replication; arrow indicates direction of (+) strand synthesis
   4808..5137    +  promoter       SV40 promoter: SV40 enhancer and early promoter
   5185..5232    +  promoter       EM7 promoter: synthetic bacterial promoter&nbsp
   5251..5850    +  CDS            PuroR (fragment): puromycin N-acetyltransferase; pac from Streptomyces; confers resistance to puromycin
   5860..5985    +  CDS            ble (fragment): BLE_KLEPN - Experimental evidence at protein level: Swiss-Prot protein existence level 1. Binding protein with a strong affinity to the bleomycin family of antibiotics. Binds to CL990; an antimitotic-antibiotic compound. From Klebsiella pneumoniae.
   5980..6101    +  polyA_signal   SV40 poly(A) signal: SV40 polyadenylation signal
   6154..7014    -  CDS            AmpR: β-lactamase; bla; confers resistance to ampicillin, carbenicillin, and related antibiotics
   7017..89      -  promoter       AmpR promoter (fragment) (across the origin): bla
>Addgene plasmid #156745 | pD649-HAsp-CADM3-Fc(DAPA)-AviTag-6xHis | depositor full sequence | sequence record 302599 | Full Sequence
TTTCAATATTATTGAAGCATTTATCAGGGTTATTGTCTCATGAGCGGATACATATTTGAATGTATTTAGA
AAAATAAACAAATAGGGGTCAGTGTTACAACCAATTAACCAATTCTGAACATTATCGCGAGCCCATTTAT
ACCTGAATATGGCTCATAACACCCCTTGCTCATGACCAAAATCCCTTAACGTGAGTTACGCGCGCGTCGT
TCCACTGAGCGTCAGACCCCGTAGAAAAGATCAAAGGATCTTCTTGAGATCCTTTTTTTCTGCGCGTAAT
CTGCTGCTTGCAAACAAAAAAACCACCGCTACCAGCGGTGGTTTGTTTGCCGGATCAAGAGCTACCAACT
CTTTTTCCGAAGGTAACTGGCTTCAGCAGAGCGCAGATACCAAATACTGTTCTTCTAGTGTAGCCGTAGT
TAGCCCACCACTTCAAGAACTCTGTAGCACCGCCTACATACCTCGCTCTGCTAATCCTGTTACCAGTGGC
TGCTGCCAGTGGCGATAAGTCGTGTCTTACCGGGTTGGACTCAAGACGATAGTTACCGGATAAGGCGCAG
CGGTCGGGCTGAACGGGGGGTTCGTGCACACAGCCCAGCTTGGAGCGAACGACCTACACCGAACTGAGAT
ACCTACAGCGTGAGCTATGAGAAAGCGCCACGCTTCCCGAAGGGAGAAAGGCGGACAGGTATCCGGTAAG
CGGCAGGGTCGGAACAGGAGAGCGCACGAGGGAGCTTCCAGGGGGAAACGCCTGGTATCTTTATAGTCCT
GTCGGGTTTCGCCACCTCTGACTTGAGCGTCGATTTTTGTGATGCTCGTCAGGGGGGCGGAGCCTATGGA
AAAACGCCAGCAACGCGGCCTTTTTACGGTTCCTGGCCTTTTGCTGGCCTTTTGCTCACATGTTCTTTCC
TGCGTTATCCCCTGATTCTGTGGATAACCGTATTACCGCCTTTGAGTGAGCTGATACCGCTCGCCGCAGC
CGAACGACCGAGCGCAGCGAGTCAGTGAGCGAGGAAGCGGAAGGCGAGAGTAGGGAACTGCCAGGCATCA
AACTAAGCAGAAGGCCCCTGACGGATGGCCTTTTTGCGTTTCTACAAACTCTTTCTGTGTTGTAAAACGA
CGGCCAGTCTTAAGCTCGGGCCCCCTGGGCGGTTCTGATAACGAGTAATCGTTAATCCGCAAATAACGTA
AAAACCCGCTTCGGCGGGTTTTTTTATGGGGGGAGTTTAGGGAAAGAGCATTTGTCAGAATATTTAAGGG
CGCCTGTCACTTTGCTTGATATATGAGAATTATTTAACCTTATAAATGAGAAAAAAGCAACGCACTTTAA
ATAAGATACGTTGCTTTTTCGATTGATGAACACCTATAATTAAACTATTCATCTATTATTTATGATTTTT
TGTATATACAATATTTCTAGTTTGTTAAAGAGAATTAAGAAAATAAATCTCGAAAATAATAAAGGGAAAA
TCAGTTTTTGATATCAAAATTATACATGTCAACGATAATACAAAATATAATACAAACTATAAGATGTTAT
CAGTATTTATTATCATTTAGAATAAATTTTGTGTCGCCCTTAATTGTGAGCGGATAACAATTACGAGCTT
CATGCACAGTGGCGTTGACTCAATATTGGCCATTAGCCATATTATTCATTGGTTATATAGCATAAATCAA
TATTGGCTATTGGCCATTGCATACGTTGTATCTATATCATAATATGTACATTTATATTGGCTCATGTCCA
ATATGACCGCCATGTTGGCATTGATTATTGACTAGTTATTAATAGTAATCAATTACGGGGTCATTAGTTC
ATAGCCCATATATGGAGTTCCGCGTTACATAACTTACGGTAAATGGCCCGCCTGGCTGACCGCCCAACGA
CCCCCGCCCATTGACGTCAATAATGACGTATGTTCCCATAGTAACGCCAATAGGGACTTTCCATTGACGT
CAATGGGTGGAGTATTTACGGTAAACTGCCCACTTGGCAGTACATCAAGTGTATCATATGCCAAGTACGC
CCCCTATTGACGTCAATGACGGTAAATGGCCCGCCTGGCATTATGCCCAGTACATGACCTTATGGGACTT
TCCTACTTGGCAGTACATCTACGTATTAGTCATCGCTATTACCATGGTGATGCGGTTTTGGCAGTACATC
AATGGGCGTGGATAGCGGTTTGACTCACGGGGATTTCCAAGTCTCCACCCCATTGACGTCAATGGGAGTT
TGTTTTGGCACCAAAATCAACGGGACTTTCCAAAATGTCGTAACAACTCCGCCCCATTGACGCAAATGGG
CGGTAGGCGTGTACGGTGGGAGGTCTATATAAGCAGAGCTCGTTTAGTGAACCGTCAGATCGCCTGGAGA
CGCCATCCACGCTGTTTTGACCTCCATAGAAGACACCGGGACCGATCCAGCCTCCGCGGCCGGGAACGGT
GCATTGGAACGCGGATTCCCCGTGCCAAGAGTGACGTAAGTACCGCCTATAGAGTCTATAGGCCCACCCC
CTTGGCTTCGTTAGAACGCGGCTACAATTAATACATAACCTTATGTATCATACACATACGATTTAGGTGA
CACTATAGAATAACATCCACTTTGCCTTTCTCTCCACAGGTGTCCACTCCCAGGTCCAACTGCACCTCGG
TTCTATCGAAAACGCGCCTGCTAGCGCCACCATGAAGACCATCATTGCCCTGAGCTACATCTTCTGCCTG
GTGTTCGCTGCGGCCGCCAATCTGAGCCAGGATGATAGCCAGCCTTGGACCTCCGATGAGACAGTGGTTG
CTGGTGGCACCGTGGTGCTGAAGTGCCAAGTGAAGGATCACGAGGACAGCAGCCTGCAGTGGTCCAATCC
TGCTCAGCAGACCCTGTACTTCGGCGAGAAGAGAGCCCTGCGGGACAACAGAATCCAGCTGGTCACAAGC
ACACCCCACGAGCTGAGCATCAGCATCTCTAATGTGGCCCTGGCCGACGAGGGCGAGTACACCTGTAGCA
TCTTTACCATGCCTGTGCGGACCGCCAAGAGCCTGGTTACAGTTCTGGGAATCCCTCAGAAGCCCATCAT
CACCGGCTACAAGAGCAGCCTGAGAGAGAAGGACACCGCCACACTGAATTGTCAGAGCAGCGGATCTAAG
CCTGCCGCCAGACTGACTTGGAGAAAGGGCGATCAAGAGCTGCACGGCGAGCCCACAAGAATCCAAGAGG
ACCCCAATGGCAAGACCTTCACCGTGTCCAGCAGCGTGACCTTCCAAGTGACAAGAGAGGATGACGGCGC
CAGCATCGTGTGTTCCGTGAATCACGAAAGCCTGAAGGGCGCCGATAGAAGCACCAGCCAGAGAATCGAG
GTGCTGTACACCCCTACCGCCATGATCAGACCCGATCCTCCACATCCTAGAGAGGGCCAGAAACTGCTGC
TGCACTGCGAAGGCAGAGGCAATCCTGTGCCTCAGCAGTACCTGTGGGAGAAAGAGGGCTCTGTCCCTCC
ACTGAAGATGACCCAAGAGAGCGCCCTGATCTTCCCATTCCTGAACAAGAGCGATAGCGGCACCTACGGC
TGTACCGCCACAAGCAATATGGGCAGCTACAAGGCCTACTACACCCTGAACGTGAACGACCCATCTCCTG
TGCCAAGCAGCAGCTCCACCTACCATGGCGCGCCGGGCGGCGACAAGACCCACACCTGCCCCCCCTGCCC
AGCTCCAGAACTGCTGGGAGGGCCTTCCGTGTTCCTGTTCCCCCCCAAGCCCAAGGACACCCTGATGATC
AGCAGGACCCCCGAGGTGACCTGCGTGGTGGTGGCCGTGTCCCACGAGGACCCAGAGGTGAAGTTCAACT
GGTACGTGGACGGCGTGGAGGTGCACAACGCCAAGACCAAGCCCAGAGAGGAGCAGTACAACAGCACCTA
CAGGGTGGTGTCCGTGCTGACCGTGCTGCACCAGGACTGGCTGAACGGCAAAGAATACAAGTGCAAAGTC
TCCAACAAGGCCCTGGCTGCCCCAATCGAAAAGACAATCAGCAAGGCCAAGGGCCAGCCACGGGAGCCCC
AGGTGTACACCCTGCCCCCCAGCCGGGAGGAGATGACCAAGAACCAGGTGTCCCTGACCTGTCTGGTGAA
GGGCTTCTACCCCAGCGATATCGCCGTGGAGTGGGAGAGCAACGGCCAGCCCGAGAACAACTACAAGACC
ACCCCCCCAGTGCTGGACAGCGACGGCAGCTTCTTCCTGTACAGCAAGCTGACCGTGGACAAGTCCAGGT
GGCAGCAGGGCAACGTGTTCAGCTGCAGCGTGATGCACGAGGCCCTGCACAACCACTACACCCAGAAGTC
CCTGAGCCTGAGCCCCGGCGGCAGCGGTCTTAATGATATTTTCGAGGCTCAGAAGATTGAGTGGCATGAA
CACCACCACCATCACCACTAAGGCCGGCCTGTAGTCACTGGCACAACGCGTTACCCGGTAAGCCAATCGG
GTATACACGGTCGTCATACTGCAGACAGGGTTCTTCTACTTTGCAAGATAGTCTTGAGTAGTAAAATAAA
TAGATAGAGAAAATCAGCCTCGACTGTGCCTTCTAGTTGCCAGCCATCTGTTGTTTGCCCCTCCCCCGTG
CCTTCCTTGACCCTGGAAGGTGCCACTCCCACTGTCCTTTCCTAATAAAATGAGGAAATTGCATCACAAC
ACTCAACCCTATCTCGGTCTATTCTTTTGATTTATAAGGGATTTTGCCGATTTCGGCCTATTGGTTAAAA
AATGAGCTGATTTAACAAAAATTTAACGCGAATTAATTCTGTGGAATGTGTGTCAGTTAGGGTGTGGAAA
GTCCCCAGGCTCCCCAGCAGGCAGAAGTATGCAAAGCATGCATCTCAATTAGTCAGCAACCAGGTGTGGA
AAGTCCCCAGGCTCCCCAGCAGGCAGAAGTATGCAAAGCATGCATCTCAATTAGTCAGCAACCATAGTCC
CGCCCCTAACTCCGCCCATCCCGCCCCTAACTCCGCCCAGTTCCGCCCATTCTCCGCCCCATGGCTGACT
AATTTTTTTTATTTATGCAGAGGCCGAGGCCGCCTCTGCCTCTGAGCTATTCCAGAAGTAGTGAGGAGGC
TTTTTTGGAGGCCTAGGCTTTTGCAAAAAGCTCCCGGGAGCTTGTATATCCATTTTCGGATCTGATCAGC
ACGTGTTGACAATTAATCATCGGCATAGTATATCGGCATAGTATAATACGACAAGGTGAGGAACTAAACC
ATGACCGAGTACAAGCCCACGGTGCGCCTCGCCACCCGCGACGACGTCCCCAGGGCCGTACGCACCCTCG
CCGCCGCGTTCGCCGACTACCCCGCCACGCGCCACACCGTCGATCCGGACCGCCACATCGAGCGGGTCAC
CGAGCTGCAAGAACTCTTCCTCACGCGCGTCGGGCTCGACATCGGCAAGGTGTGGGTCGCGGACGACGGC
GCCGCGGTGGCGGTCTGGACCACGCCGGAGAGCGTCGAAGCGGGGGCGGTGTTCGCCGAGATCGGCCCGC
GCATGGCCGAGTTGAGCGGTTCCCGGCTGGCCGCGCAGCAACAGATGGAAGGCCTCCTGGCGCCGCACCG
GCCCAAGGAGCCCGCGTGGTTCCTGGCCACCGTCGGCGTCTCGCCCGACCACCAGGGCAAGGGTCTGGGC
AGCGCCGTCGTGCTCCCCGGAGTGGAGGCGGCCGAGCGCGCCGGGGTGCCCGCCTTCCTGGAGACATCCG
CGCCCCGCAACCTCCCCTTCTACGAGCGGCTCGGCTTCACCGTCACCGCCGACGTCGAGGTGCCCGAAGG
ACCGCGCACCTGGTGCATGACCCGCAAGCCCGGTGCCTGACACGTGCTACGAGATTTCGATTCCACCGCC
GCCTTCTATGAAAGGTTGGGCTTCGGAATCGTTTTCCGGGACGCCGGCTGGATGATCCTCCAGCGCGGGG
ATCTCATGCTGGAGTTCTTCGCCCACCCCAACTTGTTTATTGCAGCTTATAATGGTTACAAATAAAGCAA
TAGCATCACAAATTTCACAAATAAAGCATTTTTTTCACTGCATTCTAGTTGTGGTTTGTCCAAACTCATC
AATGTATCTTATCATGTCTGTATACCGTCGACCTCTAGCTAGAGCTTGGCGTAATCATGGTCATTACCAA
TGCTTAATCAGTGAGGCACCTATCTCAGCGATCTGTCTATTTCGTTCATCCATAGTTGCCTGACTCCCCG
TCGTGTAGATAACTACGATACGGGAGGGCTTACCATCTGGCCCCAGCGCTGCGATGATACCGCGAGAACC
ACGCTCACCGGCTCCGGATTTATCAGCAATAAACCAGCCAGCCGGAAGGGCCGAGCGCAGAAGTGGTCCT
GCAACTTTATCCGCCTCCATCCAGTCTATTAATTGTTGCCGGGAAGCTAGAGTAAGTAGTTCGCCAGTTA
ATAGTTTGCGCAACGTTGTTGCCATCGCTACAGGCATCGTGGTGTCACGCTCGTCGTTTGGTATGGCTTC
ATTCAGCTCCGGTTCCCAACGATCAAGGCGAGTTACATGATCCCCCATGTTGTGCAAAAAAGCGGTTAGC
TCCTTCGGTCCTCCGATCGTTGTCAGAAGTAAGTTGGCCGCAGTGTTATCACTCATGGTTATGGCAGCAC
TGCATAATTCTCTTACTGTCATGCCATCCGTAAGATGCTTTTCTGTGACTGGTGAGTACTCAACCAAGTC
ATTCTGAGAATAGTGTATGCGGCGACCGAGTTGCTCTTGCCCGGCGTCAATACGGGATAATACCGCGCCA
CATAGCAGAACTTTAAAAGTGCTCATCATTGGAAAACGTTCTTCGGGGCGAAAACTCTCAAGGATCTTAC
CGCTGTTGAGATCCAGTTCGATGTAACCCACTCGTGCACCCAACTGATCTTCAGCATCTTTTACTTTCAC
CAGCGTTTCTGGGTGAGCAAAAACAGGAAGGCAAAATGCCGCAAAAAAGGGAATAAGGGCGACACGGAAA
TGTTGAATACTCATATTCTTCCTT
