>Addgene plasmid #156745 | pD649-HAsp-CADM3-Fc(DAPA)-AviTag-6xHis | depositor partial sequence | sequence record 302600 | insert (extracellular domain)
AATCTGAGCCAGGATGATAGCCAGCCTTGGACCTCCGATGAGACAGTGGTTGCTGGTGGCACCGTGGTGC
TGAAGTGCCAAGTGAAGGATCACGAGGACAGCAGCCTGCAGTGGTCCAATCCTGCTCAGCAGACCCTGTA
CTTCGGCGAGAAGAGAGCCCTGCGGGACAACAGAATCCAGCTGGTCACAAGCACACCCCACGAGCTGAGC
ATCAGCATCTCTAATGTGGCCCTGGCCGACGAGGGCGAGTACACCTGTAGCATCTTTACCATGCCTGTGC
GGACCGCCAAGAGCCTGGTTACAGTTCTGGGAATCCCTCAGAAGCCCATCATCACCGGCTACAAGAGCAG
CCTGAGAGAGAAGGACACCGCCACACTGAATTGTCAGAGCAGCGGATCTAAGCCTGCCGCCAGACTGACT
TGGAGAAAGGGCGATCAAGAGCTGCACGGCGAGCCCACAAGAATCCAAGAGGACCCCAATGGCAAGACCT
TCACCGTGTCCAGCAGCGTGACCTTCCAAGTGACAAGAGAGGATGACGGCGCCAGCATCGTGTGTTCCGT
GAATCACGAAAGCCTGAAGGGCGCCGATAGAAGCACCAGCCAGAGAATCGAGGTGCTGTACACCCCTACC
GCCATGATCAGACCCGATCCTCCACATCCTAGAGAGGGCCAGAAACTGCTGCTGCACTGCGAAGGCAGAG
GCAATCCTGTGCCTCAGCAGTACCTGTGGGAGAAAGAGGGCTCTGTCCCTCCACTGAAGATGACCCAAGA
GAGCGCCCTGATCTTCCCATTCCTGAACAAGAGCGATAGCGGCACCTACGGCTGTACCGCCACAAGCAAT
ATGGGCAGCTACAAGGCCTACTACACCCTGAACGTGAACGACCCATCTCCTGTGCCAAGCAGCAGCTCCA
CCTACCAT
